Addgene plasmid #161600: pCfB9359(VIII-1_Markerfree_BackBone)
Purpose: (Empty Backbone) EasyClone-MarkerFree backbone vector for the addition of 1 or 2 genes and promoters for integration into site VIII-1, (Chr VIII: 293615..293634)
Depositing lab: Irina Borodina. Depositing organization: Danmarks Tekniske Universitet. Publication: Expansion of EasyClone-MarkerFree toolkit for Saccharomyces cerevisiae genome with new integration sites. Babaei M, Sartori L, Karpukhin A, Abashkin D, Matrosova E, Borodina I. FEMS Yeast Res. 2021 May 11;21(4). pii: 6249452. doi: 10.1093/femsyr/foab027. PubMed 33893795.
Backbone
  Vector backbone: Unknown
  Vector type: Yeast Expression, CRISPR, Synthetic Biology
Growth in bacteria
  Bacterial resistance: Ampicillin, 100 μg/mL
  Growth temperature: 37°C
  Growth strain: DH5alpha
  Copy number: High Copy
Gene/Insert
  Gene/Insert name: None
Terms and licenses: Academic/Nonprofit Terms; Industry Terms: Not Available to Industry
How to cite: pCfB9359(VIII-1_Markerfree_BackBone) was a gift from Irina Borodina (Addgene plasmid # 161600 ; http://n2t.net/addgene:161600 ; RRID:Addgene_161600)
