[The description below was written by a language model from this plasmid's Addgene catalogue record and pLannotate feature annotations shown in this document.]
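Description:
pCfB9359(VIII-1_Markerfree_BackBone) is an empty backbone from the EasyClone-MarkerFree toolkit for Saccharomyces cerevisiae. It is designed to receive one or two genes with their promoters and deliver them by integration into chromosomal site VIII-1 on chromosome VIII. The parent backbone is listed as unknown, and the plasmid is catalogued under yeast expression, CRISPR and synthetic biology. It is propagated in E. coli as a high-copy plasmid through a ColE1/pUC-type origin and selected with ampicillin via a complete β-lactamase gene and its promoter. No yeast origin of replication and no yeast selectable marker are annotated. This fits the marker-free concept, in which integration at the target site is presumably driven by a CRISPR-induced cut rather than by selection for a marker, although the nuclease and guide RNA are not part of this plasmid.

The cloning region consists of two yeast transcription terminators, ADH1 (reverse strand) and CYC1 (forward strand), placed back to back about 60 nt apart. Two divergently oriented genes with a promoter segment between them can therefore be inserted, each reading outward into its own terminator. Upstream lies a fragment matching an uncertain S. cerevisiae open reading frame (YHP5_YEAST), which probably belongs to the chromosome VIII sequence serving as a homology arm. The downstream unannotated stretch after the CYC1 terminator may form the other arm, but the record does not label either explicitly.

Two minimal FRT sites bracket the bacterial portion. Short fragments of rrnB terminators, 5S rRNA, KanR and lacZα appear to be non-functional remnants of earlier vector construction. The sequencing-derived (4,359 nt) and depositor (4,324 nt) records differ slightly in length but show the same features in the same order.
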