Features (pLannotate 1.2.2; 13 found; start..end, strand, type, name):
      1..321     +  CDS            YHP5_YEAST (fragment): Protein uncertain: Swiss-Prot protein existence level 5. From Saccharomyces cerevisiae (strain ATCC 204508 / S288c) (Baker's yeast).
    525..690     -  terminator     ADH1 terminator: S. cerevisiae ADH1; transcription terminator for the S. cerevisiae alcohol dehydrogenase 1 (ADH1) gene
    749..938     +  terminator     CYC1 terminator: S. cerevisiae CYC1; transcription terminator for CYC1
   1517..1550    -  protein_bind   FRT (minimal): supports FLP-mediated excision but not integration (Turan and Bode, 2011) FLP recombinase from the Saccharomyces cerevisiae 2μ plasmid
   1594..1634    -  terminator     rrnB T1 terminator (fragment): transcription terminator T1 from the E. coli rrnB gene
   1636..1751    -  ncRNA          5S rRNA: Accession: RF00001 - 5S ribosomal RNA
   1782..1806    +  CDS            KanR (fragment): aminoglycoside phosphotransferase; aph(3')-Ia; confers resistance to kanamycin
   1836..1932    +  promoter       AmpR promoter (fragment): bla
   1935..2795    +  CDS            AmpR: β-lactamase; bla; confers resistance to ampicillin, carbenicillin, and related antibiotics
   2919..3507    +  rep_origin     ori: high-copy-number ColE1/pMB1/pBR322/pUC origin of replication
   3732..3749    +  terminator     rrnB T2 terminator (fragment): transcription terminator T2 from the E. coli rrnB gene
   3774..3793    -  CDS            lacZα (fragment): LacZα fragment of β-galactosidase; lacZ fragment
   4263..4296    +  protein_bind   FRT (minimal): supports FLP-mediated excision but not integration (Turan and Bode, 2011) FLP recombinase from the Saccharomyces cerevisiae 2μ plasmid
>Addgene plasmid #161600 | pCfB9359(VIII-1_Markerfree_BackBone) | depositor full sequence | sequence record 313173 | pCfB9359(VIII-1_Markerfree_BackBone) sequence 4324 bps
ATCCTTTGCGCTGTCTCTTTGAAGAAAAATCAGGAGTGCAAGATATCGATTAATTCCTTGGAAGTTATGA
TGGTTAGTCTTAGTTTAACTCTCTTGAAGAAGGGTTTTTTCAGTTGGTCAACACTCTTTAGAGGTAAAAA
AAAAAAAAAAAAAAAAAAAAAAAAAAAAAAAAAAAAAAAAAAAAAGAGAATTCTTCAGGTAATTTACCAT
GATTCTACGTTTTTGCAATCAAAAATGAAAATAATCCGAGCGCATGCGCAAGCAGTCCCTGCCAGGCCGC
TTCGGAAAAACTTTCGAAACCAATACTCCTTACATCCGCCTTGAATTTAAGACCTATAATTGTCGTCTCT
TCTGCTTGCCAATAAGCCCTAAAAACCTTACACCCTAATTTGCACAAGAAAACTACGAAAAAAATTTTTC
CTCTTTTTTCCGCAGCACCAATCTCGCCCTGCTATTTTTTTGGTTCGGAGAAAAATAGTCGGTCGATATG
AATTGAAGTTTCATTGTGGCCACGTGCAACGCTTGAGCGACCTCATGCTATACCTGAGAAAGCAACCTGA
CCTACAGGAAAGAGTTACTCAAGAATAAGAATTTTCGTTTTAAAACCTAAGAGTCACTTTAAAATTTGTA
TACACTTATTTTTTTTATAACTTATTTAATAATAAAAATCATAAATCATAAGAAATTCGCTTATTTAGAA
GTGTCAACAACGTATCTACCAACGGAATGCGTGCGATCGCGTGCATTCATCCGCTCTAACCGAAAAGGAA
GGAGTTAGACAACCTGAAGTCTAGGTCCCTATTTATTTTTTTATAGTTATGTTAGTATTAAGAACGTTAT
TTATATTTCAAATTTTTCTTTTTTTTCTGTACAGACGCGTGTACGCATGTAACATTATACTGAAAACCTT
GCTTGAGAAGGTTTTGGGACGCTCGAAGAGTGGCCTAATAACCTCCGCGAATGGAAAAAAAGAACTCGGA
ATATCAAAAATTCCGGCTCAAAGGAAAAATTTTGCTTCAGGAGGGGGGAATTATATTCCAGATGGGACCT
GCAAGGATTTCTGTGTGAGGTTTTCTCGGAGGAATAATAGTTTTTCCAAAAATTACTTTTGGCAACTACG
TGAATATAATCGACTACGGATATCCTTCGAGAAGGCCATAAAAAGAACCGTGACAGGGCCAAACAGAAAA
ATAATGAAGACAAGTTTGCTTTTTTTCTCACTGTATTTGAGGATCGGAAGCTTTTTGCACTGAAAATATT
CTGGGTTAACAAGGTTTAAAGAAGCGAACTGCCACAAAGTATATGAGAGTATAACCGGACGGTACCTATA
CTTTGAAGTTGGAATAAATACGGGGTAGACAAAAAGGATGTGTTTCTGTATGTCTGATGAGAATGATGTC
ATCAAAGAACGTAAACAACAGTAACTGTCTATATTCTTGCTTTTTATTATGCGCTGTTACAGCAGGTAGC
GGAGTTTATCGCGTGCATTCGCGGCCGCATTTAAATCCCCACTTCAGAAGTTCCTATACTTTCTAGAGAA
TAGGAACTTCACTATAGAGTCGAATAAGGGCGACACCCCATAATTAGCCCGGGCGAAAGGCCCAGTCTTT
CGACTGAGCCTTTCGTTTTATTTGATGCCTGGCAGTTCCCTACTCTCGCATGGGGAGTCCCCACACTACC
ATCGGCGCTACGGCGTTTCACTTCTGAGTTCGGCATGGGGTCAGGTGGGACCACCGCGCTACTGCCGCCA
GGCAAACAAGGGGTGTTATGAGCCATATTCAGGTATAAATGGGCTCGCGATAATGTTCAGAATTGGTTAA
TTGGTTGTAACACTGACCCCTATTTGTTTATTTTTCTAAATACATTCAAATATGTATCCGCTCATGAGAC
AATAACCCTGATAAATGCTTCAATAATATTGAAAAAGGAAGAATATGAGTATTCAACATTTCCGTGTCGC
CCTTATTCCCTTTTTTGCGGCATTTTGCCTTCCTGTTTTTGCTCACCCAGAAACGCTGGTGAAAGTAAAA
GATGCTGAAGATCAGTTGGGTGCACGAGTGGGTTACATCGAACTGGATCTCAACAGCGGTAAGATCCTTG
AGAGTTTTCGCCCCGAAGAACGTTTTCCAATGATGAGCACTTTTAAAGTTCTGCTATGTGGCGCGGTATT
ATCCCGTATTGACGCCGGGCAAGAGCAACTCGGTCGCCGCATACACTATTCTCAGAATGACTTGGTTGAG
TACTCACCAGTCACAGAAAAGCATCTTACGGATGGCATGACAGTAAGAGAATTATGCAGTGCTGCCATAA
CCATGAGTGATAACACTGCGGCCAACTTACTTCTGACAACGATCGGAGGACCGAAGGAGCTAACCGCTTT
TTTGCACAACATGGGGGATCATGTAACTCGCCTTGATCGTTGGGAACCGGAGCTGAATGAAGCCATACCA
AACGACGAGCGTGACACCACGATGCCTGTAGCGATGGCAACAACGTTGCGCAAACTATTAACTGGCGAAC
TACTTACTCTAGCTTCCCGGCAACAATTAATAGACTGGATGGAGGCGGATAAAGTTGCAGGACCACTTCT
GCGCTCGGCCCTTCCGGCTGGCTGGTTTATTGCTGATAAATCCGGAGCCGGTGAGCGTGGTTCTCGCGGT
ATCATCGCAGCGCTGGGGCCAGATGGTAAGCCCTCCCGTATCGTAGTTATCTACACGACGGGGAGTCAGG
CAACTATGGATGAACGAAATAGACAGATCGCTGAGATAGGTGCCTCACTGATTAAGCATTGGTAAAAGCA
GAGCATTACGCTGACTTGACGGGACGGCGCAAGCTCATGACCAAAATCCCTTAACGTGAGTTACGCGCGC
GTCGTTCCACTGAGCGTCAGACCCCGTAGAAAAGATCAAAGGATCTTCTTGAGATCCTTTTTTTCTGCGC
GTAATCTGCTGCTTGCAAACAAAAAAACCACCGCTACCAGCGGTGGTTTGTTTGCCGGATCAAGAGCTAC
CAACTCTTTTTCCGAAGGTAACTGGCTTCAGCAGAGCGCAGATACCAAATACTGTTCTTCTAGTGTAGCC
GTAGTTAGCCCACCACTTCAAGAACTCTGTAGCACCGCCTACATACCTCGCTCTGCTAATCCTGTTACCA
GTGGCTGCTGCCAGTGGCGATAAGTCGTGTCTTACCGGGTTGGACTCAAGACGATAGTTACCGGATAAGG
CGCAGCGGTCGGGCTGAACGGGGGGTTCGTGCACACAGCCCAGCTTGGAGCGAACGACCTACACCGAACT
GAGATACCTACAGCGTGAGCTATGAGAAAGCGCCACGCTTCCCGAAGGGAGAAAGGCGGACAGGTATCCG
GTAAGCGGCAGGGTCGGAACAGGAGAGCGCACGAGGGAGCTTCCAGGGGGAAACGCCTGGTATCTTTATA
GTCCTGTCGGGTTTCGCCACCTCTGACTTGAGCGTCGATTTTTGTGATGCTCGTCAGGGGGGCGGAGCCT
ATGGAAAAACGCCAGCAACGCGGCCTTTTTACGGTTCCTGGCCTTTTGCTGGCCTTTTGCTCACATGTTC
TTTCCTGCGTTATCCCCTGATTCTGTGGATAACCGTATTACCGCCTTTGAGTGAGCTGATACCGCTCGCC
GCAGCCGAACGACCGAGCGCAGCGAGTCAGTGAGCGAGGAAGCGGAAGGCGAGAGTAGGGAACTGCCAGG
CATCAAACTAAGCAGAAGGCCCCTGACGGATGGCCTTTTTGCGTTTCTACAAACTCTTTCTGTGTTGTAA
AACGACGGCCAGTCTTAAGCTCGGGCCCCCTGGGCGGTTCTGATAACGAGTAATCGTTAATCCGCAAATA
ACGTAAAAACCCGCTTCGGCGGGTTTTTTTATGGGGGGAGTTTAGGGAAAGAGCATTTGTCAGAATATTT
AAGGGCGCCTGTCACTTTGCTTGATATATGAGAATTATTTAACCTTATAAATGAGAAAAAAGCAACGCAC
TTTAAATAAGATACGTTGCTTTTTCGATTGATGAACACCTATAATTAAACTATTCATCTATTATTTATGA
TTTTTTGTATATACAATATTTCTAGTTTGTTAAAGAGAATTAAGAAAATAAATCTCGAAAATAATAAAGG
GAAAATCAGTTTTTGATATCAAAATTATACATGTCAACGATAATACAAAATATAATACAAACTATAAGAT
GTTATCAGTATTTATTATGCATTTAGAATAAATTTTGTGTCGCCCTTATTCGACTCACTATAGAAGTTCC
TATTCTCTAGAAAGTATAGGAACTTCACTTCATTTTATTTAAATTTGCGGCCGC
