Features (pLannotate 1.2.2; 13 found; start..end, strand, type, name):
     14..358     +  CDS            YHP5_YEAST (fragment): Protein uncertain: Swiss-Prot protein existence level 5. From Saccharomyces cerevisiae (strain ATCC 204508 / S288c) (Baker's yeast).
    562..727     -  terminator     ADH1 terminator: S. cerevisiae ADH1; transcription terminator for the S. cerevisiae alcohol dehydrogenase 1 (ADH1) gene
    786..975     +  terminator     CYC1 terminator: S. cerevisiae CYC1; transcription terminator for CYC1
   1554..1587    -  protein_bind   FRT (minimal): supports FLP-mediated excision but not integration (Turan and Bode, 2011) FLP recombinase from the Saccharomyces cerevisiae 2μ plasmid
   1631..1671    -  terminator     rrnB T1 terminator (fragment): transcription terminator T1 from the E. coli rrnB gene
   1673..1788    -  ncRNA          5S rRNA: Accession: RF00001 - 5S ribosomal RNA
   1819..1843    +  CDS            KanR (fragment): aminoglycoside phosphotransferase; aph(3')-Ia; confers resistance to kanamycin
   1873..1969    +  promoter       AmpR promoter (fragment): bla
   1972..2832    +  CDS            AmpR: β-lactamase; bla; confers resistance to ampicillin, carbenicillin, and related antibiotics
   2954..3542    +  rep_origin     ori: high-copy-number ColE1/pMB1/pBR322/pUC origin of replication
   3767..3784    +  terminator     rrnB T2 terminator (fragment): transcription terminator T2 from the E. coli rrnB gene
   3809..3828    -  CDS            lacZα (fragment): LacZα fragment of β-galactosidase; lacZ fragment
   4298..4331    +  protein_bind   FRT (minimal): supports FLP-mediated excision but not integration (Turan and Bode, 2011) FLP recombinase from the Saccharomyces cerevisiae 2μ plasmid
>Addgene plasmid #161600 | pCfB9359(VIII-1_Markerfree_BackBone) | addgene full sequence | sequence record 324895 | Addgene NGS Result
GAATGCGTGCGATTTGACTCAATGCAACAGTGTCATAATCCTTTGCGCTGTCTCTTTGAAGAAAAATCAG
GAGTGCAAGATATCGATTAATTCCTTGGAAGTTATGATGGTTAGTCTTAGTTTAACTCTCTTGAAGAAGG
GTTTTTTCAGTTGGTCAACACTCTTTAGAGGTAAAAAAAAAAAAAAAAAAAAAAAAAAAAAAAAAAAAAA
AAAAAAAAAAAAGAGAATTCTTCATGTAATTTACCATGATTCTACGTTTTTGCAATCAAAAATGAAGATA
ATCCGAGCGCATGCGCAAGCAGTCCCTGCCATGCCGCTTCGGAAAAACTTTCGAAACCAATACTCCTTAC
ATCCGCCTTGAATTTAAGACCTATAATTGTCGTCTCTTCTGCTTGCCAATAAGCCCTAAAAACCTTACAC
CCTAATTTGCACAAGAAAACTACGAAAAAAATTTTTCCTCTTTTTTCCGCAGCACCAATCTCGCCCTGCT
ATTTTTTTGGTTCGGAGAAAAATAGTCGGTCGATATGAATTGAAGTTTCATTGTGGCCACGTGCAACGCT
TGAGCGACCTCATGCTATACCTGAGAAAGCAACCTGACCTACAGGAAAGAGTTACTCAAGAATAAGAATT
TTCGTTTTAAAACCTAAGAGTCACTTTAAAATTTGTATACACTTATTTTTTTTATAACTTATTTAATAAT
AAAAATCATAAATCATAAGAAATTCGCTTATTTAGAAGTGTCAACAACGTATCTACCAACGGAATGCGTG
CGATCGCGTGCATTCATCCGCTCTAACCGAAAAGGAAGGAGTTAGACAACCTGAAGTCTAGGTCCCTATT
TATTTTTTTATAGTTATGTTAGTATTAAGAACGTTATTTATATTTCAAATTTTTCTTTTTTTTCTGTACA
GACGCGTGTACGCATGTAACATTATACTGAAAACCTTGCTTGAGAAGGTTTTGGGACGCTCGAAGAGTGG
CCTAATAACCTCCGCGAATGGAAAAAAAGAACTCGGAATATCAAAAATTCCGGCTCAAAGGAAAAATTTT
GCTTCAGGAGGGGGGAATTATATTCCAGATGGGACCTGCAAGGATTTCTGTGTGAGGTTTTCTCGGAGGA
ATAATAGTTTTTCCAAAAATTACTTTTGGCAACTACGTGAATATAATCGACTACGGATATCCTTCGAGAA
GGCCATAAAAAGAACCGTGACAGGGCCAAACAGAAAAATAATGAAGACAAGTTTGCTTTTTTTCTCACTG
TATTTGAGGATCGGAAGCTTTTTGCACTGAAAATATTCTGGGTTAACAAGGTTTAAAGAAGCGAACTGCC
ACAAAGTATATGAGAGTATAACCGGACGGTACCTATACTTTGAAGTTGGAATAAATACGGGGTAGACAAA
AAGGATGTGTTTCTGTATGTCTGATGAGAATGATGTCATCAAAGAACGTAAACAACAGTAACTGTCTATA
TTCTTGCTTTTTATTATGCGCTGTTACAGCAGGTAGCGGAGTTTATCGCGTGCATTCGCGGCCGCATTTA
AATCCCCACTTCAGAAGTTCCTATACTTTCTAGAGAATAGGAACTTCACTATAGAGTCGAATAAGGGCGA
CACCCCATAATTAGCCCGGGCGAAAGGCCCAGTCTTTCGACTGAGCCTTTCGTTTTATTTGATGCCTGGC
AGTTCCCTACTCTCGCATGGGGAGTCCCCACACTACCATCGGCGCTACGGCGTTTCACTTCTGAGTTCGG
CATGGGGTCAGGTGGGACCACCGCGCTACTGCCGCCAGGCAAACAAGGGGTGTTATGAGCCATATTCAGG
TATAAATGGGCTCGCGATAATGTTCAGAATTGGTTAATTGGTTGTAACACTGACCCCTATTTGTTTATTT
TTCTAAATACATTCAAATATGTATCCGCTCATGAGACAATAACCCTGATAAATGCTTCAATAATATTGAA
AAAGGAAGAATATGAGTATTCAACATTTCCGTGTCGCCCTTATTCCCTTTTTTGCGGCATTTTGCCTTCC
TGTTTTTGCTCACCCAGAAACGCTGGTGAAAGTAAAAGATGCTGAAGATCAGTTGGGTGCACGAGTGGGT
TACATCGAACTGGATCTCAACAGCGGTAAGATCCTTGAGAGTTTTCGCCCCGAAGAACGTTTTCCAATGA
TGAGCACTTTTAAAGTTCTGCTATGTGGCGCGGTATTATCCCGTATTGACGCCGGGCAAGAGCAACTCGG
TCGCCGCATACACTATTCTCAGAATGACTTGGTTGAGTACTCACCAGTCACAGAAAAGCATCTTACGGAT
GGCATGACAGTAAGAGAATTATGCAGTGCTGCCATAACCATGAGTGATAACACTGCGGCCAACTTACTTC
TGACAACGATCGGAGGACCGAAGGAGCTAACCGCTTTTTTGCACAACATGGGGGATCATGTAACTCGCCT
TGATCGTTGGGAACCGGAGCTGAATGAAGCCATACCAAACGACGAGCGTGACACCACGATGCCTGTAGCG
ATGGCAACAACGTTGCGCAAACTATTAACTGGCGAACTACTTACTCTAGCTTCCCGGCAACAATTAATAG
ACTGGATGGAGGCGGATAAAGTTGCAGGACCACTTCTGCGCTCGGCCCTTCCGGCTGGCTGGTTTATTGC
TGATAAATCCGGAGCCGGTGAGCGTGGTTCTCGCGGTATCATCGCAGCGCTGGGGCCAGATGGTAAGCCC
TCCCGTATCGTAGTTATCTACACGACGGGGAGTCAGGCAACTATGGATGAACGAAATAGACAGATCGCTG
AGATAGGTGCCTCACTGATTAAGCATTGGTAAGCAGAGCATTACGCTGACTTGACGGGACGGCGCAAGCT
CATGACCAAAATCCCTTAACGTGAGTTACGCGCGCGTCGTTCCACTGAGCGTCAGACCCCGTAGAAAAGA
TCAAAGGATCTTCTTGAGATCCTTTTTTTCTGCGCGTAATCTGCTGCTTGCAAACAAAAAAACCACCGCT
ACCAGCGGTGGTTTGTTTGCCGGATCAAGAGCTACCAACTCTTTTTCCGAAGGTAACTGGCTTCAGCAGA
GCGCAGATACCAAATACTGTTCTTCTAGTGTAGCCGTAGTTAGCCCACCACTTCAAGAACTCTGTAGCAC
CGCCTACATACCTCGCTCTGCTAATCCTGTTACCAGTGGCTGCTGCCAGTGGCGATAAGTCGTGTCTTAC
CGGGTTGGACTCAAGACGATAGTTACCGGATAAGGCGCAGCGGTCGGGCTGAACGGGGGGTTCGTGCACA
CAGCCCAGCTTGGAGCGAACGACCTACACCGAACTGAGATACCTACAGCGTGAGCTATGAGAAAGCGCCA
CGCTTCCCGAAGGGAGAAAGGCGGACAGGTATCCGGTAAGCGGCAGGGTCGGAACAGGAGAGCGCACGAG
GGAGCTTCCAGGGGGAAACGCCTGGTATCTTTATAGTCCTGTCGGGTTTCGCCACCTCTGACTTGAGCGT
CGATTTTTGTGATGCTCGTCAGGGGGGCGGAGCCTATGGAAAAACGCCAGCAACGCGGCCTTTTTACGGT
TCCTGGCCTTTTGCTGGCCTTTTGCTCACATGTTCTTTCCTGCGTTATCCCCTGATTCTGTGGATAACCG
TATTACCGCCTTTGAGTGAGCTGATACCGCTCGCCGCAGCCGAACGACCGAGCGCAGCGAGTCAGTGAGC
GAGGAAGCGGAAGGCGAGAGTAGGGAACTGCCAGGCATCAAACTAAGCAGAAGGCCCCTGACGGATGGCC
TTTTTGCGTTTCTACAAACTCTTTCTGTGTTGTAAAACGACGGCCAGTCTTAAGCTCGGGCCCCCTGGGC
GGTTCTGATAACGAGTAATCGTTAATCCGCAAATAACGTAAAAACCCGCTTCGGCGGGTTTTTTTATGGG
GGGAGTTTAGGGAAAGAGCATTTGTCAGAATATTTAAGGGCGCCTGTCACTTTGCTTGATATATGAGAAT
TATTTAACCTTATAAATGAGAAAAAAGCAACGCACTTTAAATAAGATACGTTGCTTTTTAGATTGATGAA
CACCTATAATTAAACTATTCATCTATTATTTATGATTTTTTGTATATACAATATTTCTAGTTTGTTAAAG
AGAATTAAGAAAATAAATCTCGAAAATAATAAAGGGAAAATCAGTTTTTGATATCAAAATTATACATGTC
AACGATAATACAAAATATAATACAAACTATAAGATGTTATCAGTATTTATTATGCATTTAGAATAAATTT
TGTGTCGCCCTTATTCGACTCACTATAGAAGTTCCTATTCTCTAGAAAGTATAGGAACTTCACTTCATTT
TATTTAAATTTGCGGCCGC
